Addgene plasmid #164506: StarShip02
Purpose: (Empty Backbone) To generate site specific attP-GA integrant cell lines upon co-delivery with BxbI. Contains IRES(Myb)-T7-Halo-PDGFR_TM-T2A-Puro.
Depositing lab: Bo Huang. Depositing organization: University of California, San Francisco (UCSF).
Backbone
  Vector backbone: pUC-GW-Amp
  Backbone manufacturer: GeneWiz
  Vector type: BxbI site specific integration
  Selectable markers: Puromycin ; GFP+ in E. coli until cloned into.
Growth in bacteria
  Bacterial resistance: Ampicillin, 100 μg/mL
  Growth temperature: 37°C
  Growth strain: NEB Stable
  Copy number: High Copy
Gene/Insert
  Gene/Insert name: None
Terms and licenses: Academic/Nonprofit Terms; Industry Terms: Not Available to Industry
Depositor comments: For constitutive expression of the cargo upon integration. Uses an experimental IRES from human Myb 5'UTR. Designed by David Brown.
How to cite: StarShip02 was a gift from Bo Huang (Addgene plasmid # 164506 ; http://n2t.net/addgene:164506 ; RRID:Addgene_164506)
