[The description below was written by a language model from this plasmid's Addgene catalogue record and pLannotate feature annotations shown in this document.]
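Description:
StarShip02 is an empty donor backbone for Bxb1 serine-integrase–mediated, site-specific integration into mammalian cell lines that carry an attP-GA landing pad. It is co-delivered with Bxb1 to generate stable integrants. It is built on the synthetic pUC-GW-Amp vector (about 6.7 kb by the sequenced record) and is propagated in E. coli at high copy from a ColE1/pUC-type origin, with ampicillin selection through the bla gene and its promoter. The integrase attachment site itself is not annotated in the automated feature table, nor is any mammalian promoter; the depositor notes only that the design gives constitutive expression of the cargo after integration, so the record does not state where the driving promoter lies.

The cloning position is occupied by a superfolder GFP gene followed by the bacterial rrnB T1 and T7Te terminators. This acts as a visual dropout marker: colonies are GFP-positive until a cargo replaces the cassette. Downstream sits the selection and reporter module described as IRES(Myb)-T7-Halo-PDGFR_TM-T2A-Puro. An experimental IRES taken from the human Myb 5'UTR is meant to start translation of a second reading frame on the cargo transcript. That frame begins with a fragment matching a mouse Ig kappa chain, most likely serving as a secretion leader. It continues with a T7 epitope tag, HaloTag and the PDGFRB transmembrane segment, an arrangement that would display HaloTag on the cell surface for labelling with chloroalkane ligands. A T2A peptide then separates off puromycin N-acetyltransferase, so integrants can be enriched by puromycin selection or by Halo or T7 staining. An SV40 polyadenylation signal is annotated just after PuroR, although on the opposite strand. The remaining small hits (lacZα, lacI, rop, bom, an LTR fragment) look like backbone remnants.
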