Features (pLannotate 1.2.2; 21 found; start..end, strand, type, name):
    137..236     +  misc_feature   bom (fragment): basis of mobility region from pBR322
    242..399     -  CDS            lacZα (fragment): LacZα fragment of β-galactosidase; lacZ fragment
    995..1015    +  LTR            3' LTR (ΔU3) (fragment): self-inactivating 3' long terminal repeat (LTR) from Moloney murine leukemia virus
   1351..2064    +  CDS            superfolder GFP: GFP variant that folds robustly even when fused to poorly folded proteins (Pédelacq et al., 2006)
   2076..2147    +  terminator     rrnB T1 terminator: transcription terminator T1 from the E. coli rrnB gene
   2163..2190    +  terminator     T7Te terminator: phage T7 early transcription terminator
   2410..2475    +  CDS            KV3A6_MOUSE (fragment): Experimental evidence at protein level: Swiss-Prot protein existence level 1. From Mus musculus (Mouse).
   2473..2505    +  CDS            T7 tag (gene 10 leader): leader peptide from bacteriophage T7 gene 10 promotes efficient translation in E. coli
   2512..3399    +  CDS            HaloTag®: modified bacterial dehalogenase that forms covalent bonds with chloroalkane derivatives
   3406..3555    +  CDS            PDGFRB (fragment): PGFRB_HUMAN - Also known as PDGFR, PDGFR1. Experimental evidence at protein level: Swiss-Prot protein existence level 1. Tyrosine-protein kinase that acts as cell-surface receptor for homodimeric PDGFB and PDGFD and for heterodimers formed by PDGFA and PDGFB, and plays an essential role in the regulation of embryonic development, cell proliferation, survival, differentiation, chemotaxis and migration. Plays an essential role in blood vessel development by promoting proliferation, migration and recruitment of pericytes and smooth muscle cells to endothelial cells. Plays a role in the migration
   3631..4227    +  CDS            PuroR: puromycin N-acetyltransferase confers resistance to puromycin
   4236..4370    -  polyA_signal   SV40 poly(A) signal: SV40 polyadenylation signal
   4393..4456    -  CDS            large T antigen (fragment): large T antigen from SV40 (simian virus 40)
   4519..4535    -  protein_bind   lac operator: The lac repressor binds to the lac operator to inhibit transcription in E. coli. This inhibition can be relieved by adding lactose or isopropyl-β-D-thiogalactopyranoside (IPTG). lac repressor encoded by lacI
   4543..4573    -  promoter       lac promoter: promoter for the E. coli lac operon
   4588..4609    -  protein_bind   CAP binding site: CAP binding activates transcription in the presence of cAMP. E. coli catabolite activator protein
   4622..4714    -  CDS            lacI (fragment): lac repressor; lacI; The lac repressor binds to the lac operator to inhibit transcription in E. coli. This inhibition can be relieved by adding lactose or isopropyl-β-D-thiogalactopyranoside (IPTG).
   4897..5485    -  rep_origin     ori: high-copy-number ColE1/pMB1/pBR322/pUC origin of replication
   5656..6516    -  CDS            AmpR: β-lactamase; bla; confers resistance to ampicillin, carbenicillin, and related antibiotics
   6517..6621    -  promoter       AmpR promoter: bla
   6716..35      +  CDS            rop (fragment) (across the origin): Rop protein, which maintains plasmids at low copy number; rop
>Addgene plasmid #164506 | StarShip02 | addgene full sequence | sequence record 324723 | Addgene NGS Result
TCGCGCGTTTCGGTGATGACGGTGAAAACCTCTGACACATGCAGCTCCCGGAGACTGTCACAGCTTGTCT
GTAAGCGGATGCCGGGAGCAGACAAGCCCGTCAGGGCGCGTCAGCGGGTGTTGGCGGGTGTCGGGGCTGG
CTTAACTATGCGGCATCAGAGCAGATTGTACTGAGAGTGCACCATATGCGGTGTGAAATACCGCACAGAT
GCGTAAGGAGAAAATACCGCATCAGGCGCCATTCGCCATTCAGGCTGCGCAACTGTTGGGAAGGGCGATC
GGTGCGGGCCTCTTCGCTATTACGCCAGCTGGCGAAAGGGGGATGTGCTGCAAGGCGATTAAGTTGGGTA
ACGCCAGGGTTTTCCCAGTCACGACGTTGTAAAACGACGGCCAGTGAATTGACGCGTATTGGGATCACTG
CAGATCGAATTCGAGTTGGCGCGCCTGTCATTCTAAATCTCTCTTTCAGCCTAAAGCTTTTTCCCCGTAT
CCCCCCAGGTGTCTGCAGGCTCAAAGAGCAGCGAGAAGCGTTCAGAGGAAAGCGATCCCGTGCCACCTTC
CCCGTGCCCGGGCTGTCCCCGCACGCTGCCGGCTCGGGGATGCGGGGGGAGCGCCGGACCGGAGCGGAGC
CCCGGGCGGCTCGCTGCTGCCCCCTAGCGGGGGAGGGACGTAATTACATCCCTGGGGGCTTTGGGAGGGG
GCTGTCCCCGTGAGCTCCCAGGCGCGCCTGTCATTCTAAATCTCTCTTTCAGCCTAAAGCTTTTTCCCCG
TATCCCCCCAGGTGTCTGCAGGCTCAAAGAGCAGCGAGAAGCGTTCAGAGGAAAGCGATCCCGTGCCACC
TTCCCCGTGCCCGGGCTGTCCCCGCACGCTGCCGGCTCGGGGATGCGGGGGGAGCGCCGGACCGGAGCGG
AGCCCCGGGCGGCTCGCTGCTGCCCCCTAGCGGGGGAGGGACGTAATTACATCCCTGGGGGCTTTGGGGG
GGGGCTGTCCCCGTGAGCTCAATAAAAGAGCCCACTACAAACGGGCCGGCTTGTCGACGACGGCGGACTC
CGTCGTCAGGATCATCCGGGAGCTTTGCGGGTTGCCATTTGTAACTCCGGATCCTAAAATTCCTGTCCTG
TTCTCTGTCTCTTCTAGGTTGGGGGCCGTCCCGCTCCTAAGGCAGGAATATGTGAGACCAGACCGAAAGT
GAAACGTGATTTCATGCGTCATTTTGAACATTTTGTAAATCTTATTTAATAATGTGTGCGGCAATTCACA
TTTAATTTATGAATGTTTTCTTAACATCGCGGCAACTCAAGAAACGGCAGGTTCGGATCTTAGCTACTAG
AGAAAGAGGAGAAATACTAGATGCGTAAAGGCGAAGAGCTGTTCACTGGTGTCGTCCCTATTCTGGTGGA
ACTGGATGGTGATGTCAACGGTCATAAGTTTTCCGTGCGTGGCGAGGGTGAAGGTGACGCAACTAATGGT
AAACTGACGCTGAAGTTCATCTGTACTACTGGTAAACTGCCGGTTCCTTGGCCGACTCTGGTAACGACGC
TGACTTATGGTGTTCAGTGCTTTGCTCGTTATCCGGACCATATGAAGCAGCATGACTTCTTCAAGTCCGC
CATGCCGGAAGGCTATGTGCAGGAACGCACGATTTCCTTTAAGGATGACGGCACGTACAAAACGCGTGCG
GAAGTGAAATTTGAAGGCGATACCCTGGTAAACCGCATTGAGCTGAAAGGCATTGACTTTAAAGAGGACG
GCAATATCCTGGGCCATAAGCTGGAATACAATTTTAACAGCCACAATGTTTACATCACCGCCGATAAACA
AAAAAATGGCATTAAAGCGAATTTTAAAATTCGCCACAACGTGGAGGATGGCAGCGTGCAGCTGGCTGAT
CACTACCAGCAAAACACTCCAATCGGTGATGGTCCTGTTCTGCTGCCAGACAATCACTATCTGAGCACGC
AAAGCGTTCTGTCTAAAGATCCGAACGAGAAACGCGATCATATGGTTCTGCTGGAGTTCGTAACCGCAGC
GGGCATCACGCATGGTATGGATGAACTGTACAAATGACCAGGCATCAAATAAAACGAAAGGCTCAGTCGA
AAGACTGGGCCTTTCGTTTTATCTGTTGTTTGTCGGTGAACGCTCTCTACTAGAGTCACACTGGCTCACC
TTCGGGTGGGCCTTTCTGCGTTTATAGGTCTCATGGCTAGATATCAACCTGTTTCCTCCTCCTCCTTCTC
CTCCTCCTCCGTGACCTCCTCCTCCTCTTTCTCCTGAGAAACTTCGCCCCAGCGGTGCGGAGCGCCGCTG
CGCAGCCGGGGAGGGACGCAGGCAGGCGGCGGGCAGCGGGAGGCGGCAGCCCGGTGCGGTCCCCGCGGCT
CTCGGCGGAGCCCCGCGCCCGCCGCGCCTATGGAGACTGACACCCTCTTGCTCTGGGTCCTGCTGCTGTG
GGTTCCGGGTAGTACCGGTGACATGGCTAGCATGACTGGTGGACAGCAAATGGGTGGTTCTGCAGAAATC
GGTACTGGCTTTCCATTCGACCCCCATTATGTGGAAGTCCTGGGCGAGCGCATGCACTACGTCGATGTTG
GTCCGCGCGATGGCACCCCTGTGCTGTTCCTGCACGGTAACCCGACCTCCTCCTACGTGTGGCGCAACAT
CATCCCGCATGTTGCACCGACCCATCGCTGCATTGCTCCAGACCTGATCGGTATGGGCAAATCCGACAAA
CCAGACCTGGGTTATTTCTTCGACGACCACGTCCGCTTCATGGATGCCTTCATCGAAGCCCTGGGTCTGG
AAGAGGTCGTCCTGGTCATTCACGACTGGGGCTCCGCTCTGGGTTTCCACTGGGCCAAGCGCAATCCAGA
GCGCGTCAAAGGTATTGCATTTATGGAGTTCATCCGCCCTATCCCGACCTGGGACGAATGGCCAGAATTT
GCCCGCGAGACTTTCCAGGCCTTCCGCACCACCGACGTCGGCCGCAAGCTGATCATCGATCAGAACGTTT
TTATCGAGGGTACGCTGCCGATGGGTGTCGTCCGCCCGCTGACTGAAGTCGAGATGGACCATTACCGCGA
GCCGTTCCTGAATCCTGTTGACCGCGAGCCACTGTGGCGCTTCCCAAACGAGCTGCCAATCGCCGGTGAG
CCAGCGAACATCGTCGCGCTGGTCGAAGAATACATGGACTGGCTGCACCAGTCCCCTGTCCCGAAGCTGC
TGTTCTGGGGCACCCCAGGCGTTCTGATCCCACCGGCCGAAGCCGCTCGCCTGGCCAAAAGCCTGCCTAA
CTGCAAGGCTGTGGACATCGGCCCGGGTCTGAATCTGCTGCAAGAGGACAACCCGGACCTGATCGGCAGC
GAGATCGCGCGCTGGCTGTCGACGCTCGAGATTTCCGGCGGTTCTAACGCCGTGGGCCAGGATACGCAGG
AGGTGATCGTCGTGCCCCACAGCTTGCCCTTCAAGGTCGTGGTTATTAGTGCTATCCTGGCGTTGGTGGT
GCTGACTATTATCTCCCTTATCATACTTATCATGCTGTGGCAAAAAAAACCCCGAGGATCCGGAAGCGGA
GAGGGCAGAGGAAGTCTGCTAACATGCGGTGACGTCGAGGAGAATCCTGGACCTGGTGGCACCGAGTACA
AGCCTACCGTGCGCCTGGCCACTCGCGATGATGTGCCCCGCGCCGTCCGCACTCTGGCCGCCGCTTTCGC
CGACTACCCCGCTACCCGGCACACCGTGGACCCCGACCGGCACATCGAGCGTGTGACAGAGTTGCAGGAG
CTGTTCCTGACCCGCGTCGGGCTGGACATCGGCAAGGTGTGGGTAGCCGACGACGGCGCGGCCGTGGCCG
TGTGGACTACCCCCGAGAGCGTTGAGGCCGGCGCCGTGTTCGCCGAGATCGGCCCCCGAATGGCCGAGCT
GAGCGGCAGCCGCCTGGCCGCCCAGCAGCAAATGGAGGGCCTGCTTGCCCCCCATCGTCCCAAGGAGCCT
GCCTGGTTTCTGGCCACTGTAGGAGTGAGCCCCGACCACCAGGGCAAGGGCTTGGGCAGCGCCGTCGTGT
TGCCCGGCGTAGAGGCCGCCGAACGCGCCGGTGTGCCCGCCTTTCTCGAAACAAGCGCACCAAGAAACCT
TCCATTCTACGAGCGCCTGGGCTTCACCGTGACCGCCGATGTCGAGGTGCCCGAGGGACCTAGGACCTGG
TGTATGACACGAAAACCTGGCGCCTAAGCGGCCGCGATCCAGACATGATAAGATACATTGATGAGTTTGG
ACAAACCACAACTAGAATGCAGTGAAAAAAATGCTTTATTTGTGAAATTTGTGATGCTATTGCTTTATTT
GTAACCATTATAAGCTGCAATAAACAAGTTAACAACAACAATTGCATTCATTTTATGTTTCAGGTTCAGG
GGGAGGTGTGGGAGGTTTTTTAAAGCAAGTAAAACCTCTACAAATGGCTGATCCCAATGGCGCGCCGAGC
TTGGCGTAATCATGGTCATAGCTGTTTCCTGTGTGAAATTGTTATCCGCTCACAATTCCACACAACATAC
GAGCCGGAAGCATAAAGTGTAAAGCCTGGGGTGCCTAATGAGTGAGCTAACTCACATTAATTGCGTTGCG
CTCACTGCCCGCTTTCCAGTCGGGAAACCTGTCGTGCCAGCTGCATTAATGAATCGGCCAACGCGCGGGG
AGAGGCGGTTTGCGTATTGGGCGCTGTTCCGCTTCCTCGCTCACTGACTCGCTGCGCTCGGTCGTTCGGC
TGCGGCGAGCGGTATCAGCTCACTCAAAGGCGGTAATACGGTTATCCACAGAATCAGGGGATAACGCAGG
AAAGAACATGTGAGCAAAAGGCCAGCAAAAGGCCAGGAACCGTAAAAAGGCCGCGTTGCTGGCGTTTTTC
CATAGGCTCCGCCCCCCTGACGAGCATCACAAAAATCGACGCTCAAGTCAGAGGTGGCGAAACCCGACAG
GACTATAAAGATACCAGGCGTTTCCCCCTGGAAGCTCCCTCGTGCGCTCTCCTGTTCCGACCCTGCCGCT
TACCGGATACCTGTCCGCCTTTCTCCCTTCGGGAAGCGTGGCGCTTTCTCATAGCTCACGCTGTAGGTAT
CTCAGTTCGGTGTAGGTCGTTCGCTCCAAGCTGGGCTGTGTGCACGAACCCCCCGTTCAGCCCGACCGCT
GCGCCTTATCCGGTAACTATCGTCTTGAGTCCAACCCGGTAAGACACGACTTATCGCCACTGGCAGCAGC
CACTGGTAACAGGATTAGCAGAGCGAGGTATGTAGGCGGTGCTACAGAGTTCTTGAAGTGGTGGCCTAAC
TACGGCTACACTAGAAGAACAGTATTTGGTATCTGCGCTCTGCTGAAGCCAGTTACCTTCGGAAAAAGAG
TTGGTAGCTCTTGATCCGGCAAACAAACCACCGCTGGTAGCGGTGGTTTTTTTGTTTGCAAGCAGCAGAT
TACGCGCAGAAAAAAAGGATCTCAAGAAGATCCTTTGATCTTTTCTACGGGGTCTGACGCTCAGTGGAAC
GAAAACTCACGTTAAGGGATTTTGGTCATGAGATTATCAAAAAGGATCTTCACCTAGATCCTTTTAAATT
AAAAATGAAGTTTTAAATCAATCTAAAGTATATATGAGTAAACTTGGTCTGACAGTTACCAATGCTTAAT
CAGTGAGGCACCTATCTCAGCGATCTGTCTATTTCGTTCATCCATAGTTGCCTGACTCCCCGTCGTGTAG
ATAACTACGATACGGGAGGGCTTACCATCTGGCCCCAGTGCTGCAATGATACCGCGAGAACCACGCTCAC
CGGCTCCAGATTTATCAGCAATAAACCAGCCAGCCGGAAGGGCCGAGCGCAGAAGTGGTCCTGCAACTTT
ATCCGCCTCCATCCAGTCTATTAATTGTTGCCGGGAAGCTAGAGTAAGTAGTTCGCCAGTTAATAGTTTG
CGCAACGTTGTTGCCATTGCTACAGGCATCGTGGTGTCACGCTCGTCGTTTGGTATGGCTTCATTCAGCT
CCGGTTCCCAACGATCAAGGCGAGTTACATGATCCCCCATGTTGTGCAAAAAAGCGGTTAGCTCCTTCGG
TCCTCCGATCGTTGTCAGAAGTAAGTTGGCCGCAGTGTTATCACTCATGGTTATGGCAGCACTGCATAAT
TCTCTTACTGTCATGCCATCCGTAAGATGCTTTTCTGTGACTGGTGAGTACTCAACCAAGTCATTCTGAG
AATAGTGTATGCGGCGACCGAGTTGCTCTTGCCCGGCGTCAATACGGGATAATACCGCGCCACATAGCAG
AACTTTAAAAGTGCTCATCATTGGAAAACGTTCTTCGGGGCGAAAACTCTCAAGGATCTTACCGCTGTTG
AGATCCAGTTCGATGTAACCCACTCGTGCACCCAACTGATCTTCAGCATCTTTTACTTTCACCAGCGTTT
CTGGGTGAGCAAAAACAGGAAGGCAAAATGCCGCAAAAAAGGGAATAAGGGCGACACGGAAATGTTGAAT
ACTCATACTCTTCCTTTTTCAATATTATTGAAGCATTTATCAGGGTTATTGTCTCATGAGCGGATACATA
TTTGAATGTATTTAGAAAAATAAACAAATAGGGGTTCCGCGCACATTTCCCCGAAAAGTGCCACCTGACG
TCTAAGAAACCATTATTATCATGACATTAACCTATAAAAATAGGCGTATCACGAGGCCCTTTTGTC
